Addgene plasmid #152982: pGBW-m4133555
Purpose: Mammalian expression plasmid for SARS-CoV-2 leader protein
Depositing lab: Ginkgo Bioworks & Benjie Chen. Depositing organization: Ginkgo Bioworks.
Backbone
  Vector backbone: pTwist_CMV_Hygro_6
  Backbone size w/o insert (bp): 6525
  Vector type: Mammalian Expression
  Selectable markers: Hygromycin
Growth in bacteria
  Bacterial resistance: Ampicillin, 100 μg/mL
  Growth temperature: 37°C
  Growth strain: DH5alpha
  Copy number: High Copy
Gene/Insert
  Gene/Insert name: SARS-CoV-2 leader protein
  Species: Severe acute respiratory syndrome coronavirus 2
  Insert size (bp): 536
  Mutation: wt
  Entrez Gene: ORF1ab (a.k.a. GU280_gp01)
  Promoter: CMV
  Tag / fusion protein: Cleavable TEV;TapTag (C terminal on backbone)
  Cloning method: Unknown
Resource information
  A portion of this plasmid was derived from a plasmid made by: GinkgoBioworks
Depositor comments: NCBI reference sequence: YP_009725297.1
How to cite: pGBW-m4133555 was a gift from Ginkgo Bioworks & Benjie Chen (Addgene plasmid # 152982 ; http://n2t.net/addgene:152982 ; RRID:Addgene_152982)
