[The description below was written by a language model from this plasmid's Addgene catalogue record and pLannotate feature annotations shown in this document.]
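Description:
pGBW-m4133555 is a mammalian expression plasmid built on the pTwist_CMV_Hygro_6 backbone and carrying the wild-type SARS-CoV-2 leader protein, the N-terminal cleavage product of the ORF1ab polyprotein (commonly known as nsp1). The roughly 540 bp coding fragment is matched by the automated annotation to the SARS-CoV-2 replicase polyprotein 1a. The functional text attached to that hit describes nsp10, but this is generic text for the polyprotein entry and does not describe the insert. Expression is driven by the human cytomegalovirus immediate-early enhancer and promoter; the annotation resolves these as a CMV enhancer plus short or truncated CMV promoter matches just upstream of the insert. Transcripts end at an SV40 polyadenylation signal.

The catalogue lists a C-terminal, backbone-encoded cleavable TEV site and "TapTag". This agrees with the annotated fragments downstream of the insert: a short segment resembling myosin light chain kinase, which is typical of a calmodulin-binding peptide, followed by IgG-binding domains of Staphylococcus aureus protein A. Together these form a classical tandem affinity purification tag. Bait complexes are captured on IgG, released by TEV protease, and purified again on calmodulin resin.

A separate cassette with the human ubiquitin C promoter, hygromycin phosphotransferase and a synthetic poly(A) signal allows hygromycin selection of transfected mammalian cells. β-globin insulator elements and bacterial or T7 terminators (rrnG, T7) flank the units, presumably to limit read-through. In E. coli the plasmid is maintained by a high-copy ColE1/pUC-type origin and ampicillin resistance. The record states only mammalian expression as the purpose, although the tag design suits affinity purification and virus–host protein interaction studies.
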