Features (pLannotate 1.2.2; 21 found; start..end, strand, type, name):
      5..544     +  CDS            R1A_SARS2 (fragment) (sequence partly withheld): Experimental evidence at protein level: Swiss-Prot protein existence level 1. [Non-structural protein 10]: Plays a pivotal role in viral transcription by stimulating both nsp14 3'-5' exoribonuclease and nsp16 2'-O-methyltransferase activities. Therefore plays an essential role in viral mRNAs cap methylation. From Severe acute respiratory syndrome coronavirus 2 (2019-nCoV) (SARS-CoV-2).
    599..676     +  CDS            MYLK2 (fragment): MYLK2_HUMAN - Experimental evidence at protein level: Swiss-Prot protein existence level 1. Implicated in the level of global muscle contraction and cardiac function. Phosphorylates a specific serine in the N-terminus of a myosin light chain. From Homo sapiens (Human).
    758..1108    +  CDS            spa (fragment): SPA_STAAU - Experimental evidence at protein level: Swiss-Prot protein existence level 1. Plays a role in the inhibition of the host innate and adaptive immune responses. Possesses five immunoglobulin-binding domains that capture both the fragment crystallizable region (Fc region) and the Fab region (part of Ig that identifies antigen) of immunoglobulins (By similarity). In turn, Staphylococcus aureus is protected from phagocytic killing via inhibition of Ig Fc region. In addition, the host elicited B-cell response is prevented due to a decrease of antibody-secreting cell proliferation that en
   1189..1310    -  polyA_signal   SV40 poly(A) signal: SV40 polyadenylation signal
   1333..1402    -  CDS            large T antigen (fragment): large T antigen from SV40 (simian virus 40)
   1425..1471    +  terminator     T7 terminator: transcription terminator for bacteriophage T7 RNA polymerase
   1501..1637    +  terminator     rrnG terminator: transcription terminator from the E. coli ribosomal RNA rrnG operon (Albrechtsen et al., 1991)
   1682..1753    +  misc_feature   3' β-globin insulator: insulator downstream of the human β-globin locus (Farrell et al., 2002)
   1979..2567    -  rep_origin     ori: high-copy-number ColE1/pMB1/pBR322/pUC origin of replication
   2739..2803    -  CDS            bla(M) (fragment): β-lactamase lacking the signal sequence; bla(M); allows cytosolic expression of β-lactamase
   3067..4276    +  promoter       UbC promoter: human ubiquitin C promoter
   4286..5307    +  CDS            HygR (fragment): hygromycin B phosphotransferase confers resistance to hygromycin
   5335..5383    +  polyA_signal   poly(A) signal: synthetic polyadenylation signal
   5649..6509    +  CDS            AmpR: β-lactamase; bla; confers resistance to ampicillin, carbenicillin, and related antibiotics
   6522..6658    +  terminator     rrnG terminator: transcription terminator from the E. coli ribosomal RNA rrnG operon (Albrechtsen et al., 1991)
   6803..6874    +  misc_feature   5' β-globin insulator: insulator upstream of the human β-globin locus (Farrell et al., 2002)
   6879..6925    -  terminator     T7 terminator: transcription terminator for bacteriophage T7 RNA polymerase
   6943..6991    -  polyA_signal   poly(A) signal: synthetic polyadenylation signal
   7072..7375    +  enhancer       CMV enhancer: human cytomegalovirus immediate early enhancer
   7448..7465    -  promoter       CMV promoter (fragment): human cytomegalovirus (CMV) immediate early promoter
   7528..7579    +  promoter       CMVd2 promoter: truncated human cytomegalovirus (CMV) immediate early promoter that yields moderately reduced expression relative to the full-length promoter
>Addgene plasmid #152982 | pGBW-m4133555 | depositor full sequence | sequence record 295994 | Full Sequence
CACCATGGAGTCTCTCGTTCCCGGCTTTAAT
[348 nt withheld, positions 32-379]
AACGGAAATAAGGGGGCTGGTGGCCATAGCTATGGGGCAGACCTGAAGTCTTTCGATCTGGGCGACGAGC
TGGGCACCGACCCATATGAGGATTTCCAGGAAAACTGGAACACAAAACACAGCTCCGGGGTAACTCGCGA
GCTAATGCGAGAATTGAATGGAGGGGAAAACCTTTACTTTCAGTCGGGACGGCGAATCCCGGGGCTGATA
AATCCCTGGAAAAGGAGATGGAAGAAGAACTTTATTGCAGTGTCTGCGGCTAACCGGTTCAAAAAGATCA
GTTCAAGCGGCGCCCTAGATTACGACATTCCTACGACCGCCTCCGAGAATCTCTATTTCCAGGGTGAATT
TGGCTTGGCACAACATGACGAGGCCGTCGATAACAAGTTTAATAAAGAACAGCAGAACGCTTTCTATGAG
ATCCTTCACTTACCAAATCTGAACGAAGAGCAACGCAACGCTTTCATTCAGAGCCTGAAAGACGATCCCT
CGCAGTCTGCAAATCTCCTGGCCGAAGCCAAGAAGCTGAATGACGCACAGGCTCCAAAAGTTGATAACAA
GTTTAACAAGGAGCAGCAGAATGCTTTCTACGAGATATTGCACCTTCCTAATCTGAATGAGGAACAAAGA
AATGCATTTATCCAGTCCCTAAAAGACGATCCATCACAGAGTGCCAACCTGCTTGCGGAAGCCAAAAAGC
TCAATGATGCCCAGGCCCCGAAAGTAGACGCGAACCATCAATAAGGATCCGCAGGCCTCTGCTAGCTTGA
CTGACTGAGATACAGCGTACCTTCAGCTCACAGACATGATAAGATACATTGATGAGTTTGGACAAACCAC
AACTAGAATGCAGTGAAAAAAATGCTTTATTTGTGAAATTTGTGATGCTATTGCTTTATTTGTAACCATT
ATAAGCTGCAATAAACAAGTTAACAACAACAATTGCATTCATTTTATGTTTCAGGTTCAGGGGGAGGTGT
GGGAGGTTTTTTAAAGCAAGTAAAACCTCTACAAATGTGGTATTGGCCCATCTCTATCGGTATCGTAGCA
TAACCCCTTGGGGCCTCTAAACGGGTCTTGAGGGGTTTTTTGTGCCCCTCGGGCCGGATTGCTATCTACC
GGCATTGGCGCAGAAAAAAATGCCTGATGCGACGCTGCGCGTCTTATACTCCCACATATGCCAGATTCAG
CAACGGATACGGCTTCCCCAACTTGCCCACTTCCATACGTGTCCTCCTTACCAGAAATTTATCCTTAAGG
TCGTCAGCTATCCTGCAGGCGATCTCTCGATTTCGATCAAGACATTCCTTTAATGGTCTTTTCTGGACAC
CACTAGGGGTCAGAAGTAGTTCATCAAACTTTCTTCCCTCCCTAATCTCATTGGTTACCTTGGGCTATCG
AAACTTAATTAACCAGTCAAGTCAGCTACTTGGCGAGATCGACTTGTCTGGGTTTCGACTACGCTCAGAA
TTGCGTCAGTCAAGTTCGATCTGGTCCTTGCTATTGCACCCGTTCTCCGATTACGAGTTTCATTTAAATC
ATGTGAGCAAAAGGCCAGCAAAAGGCCAGGAACCGTAAAAAGGCCGCGTTGCTGGCGTTTTTCCATAGGC
TCCGCCCCCCTGACGAGCATCACAAAAATCGACGCTCAAGTCAGAGGTGGCGAAACCCGACAGGACTATA
AAGATACCAGGCGTTTCCCCCTGGAAGCTCCCTCGTGCGCTCTCCTGTTCCGACCCTGCCGCTTACCGGA
TACCTGTCCGCCTTTCTCCCTTCGGGAAGCGTGGCGCTTTCTCATAGCTCACGCTGTAGGTATCTCAGTT
CGGTGTAGGTCGTTCGCTCCAAGCTGGGCTGTGTGCACGAACCCCCCGTTCAGCCCGACCGCTGCGCCTT
ATCCGGTAACTATCGTCTTGAGTCCAACCCGGTAAGACACGACTTATCGCCACTGGCAGCAGCCACTGGT
AACAGGATTAGCAGAGCGAGGTATGTAGGCGGTGCTACAGAGTTCTTGAAGTGGTGGCCTAACTACGGCT
ACACTAGAAGAACAGTATTTGGTATCTGCGCTCTGCTGAAGCCAGTTACCTTCGGAAAAAGAGTTGGTAG
CTCTTGATCCGGCAAACAAACCACCGCTGGTAGCGGTGGTTTTTTTGTTTGCAAGCAGCAGATTACGCGC
AGAAAAAAAGGATCTCAAGAAGATCCTTTGATCTTTTCTACGGGGTCTGACGCTCAGTGGAACGAAAACT
CACGTTAAGGGATTTTGGTCATGAGATTATCAAAAAGGATCTTCACCTAGATCCTTTTAAATTAAAAATG
AAGTTTTAAATCAATCTAAAGTATATATGAGTAAACTTGGTCTGACAGTTACCAATGCTTAATCAGTGAG
GCACCTATCTCAGCGATCTGTCTATTTCGTTCATCCATAGTTGCATTTAAATTTCCGAACTCTCCAAGGC
CCTCGTCGGAAAATCTTCAAACCTTTCGTCCGATCCATCTTGCAGGCTACCTCTCGAACGAACTATCGCA
AGTCTCTTGGCCGGCCTTGCGCCTTGGCTATTGCTTGGCAGCGCCTATCGCCAGGTATTACTCCAATCCC
GAATATCCGAGATCGGGATCACCCGAGAGAAGTTCAACCTACATCCTCAATCCCGATCTATCCGAGATCC
GAGGAATATCGAAATCGGGGCGCGCCTGGCCTCCGCGCCGGGTTTTGGCGCCTCCCGCGGGCGCCCCCCT
CGTCACGGCGAGCGCTGCCACGTCAGACGAAGGGCGCAGGAGCGTCCTGATCCTTCCGCCCGGACGCTCA
GGACAGCGGCCCGCTGCTCATAAGACTCGGCCTTAGAACCCCAGTATCAGCAGAAGGACATTTTAGGACG
GGACTTGGGTGACTCTAGGGCACTGGTTTTCTTTCCAGAGAGCGGAACAGGCGAGGAAAAGTAGTCCCTT
CTCGGCGATTCTGCGGAGGGATCTCCGTGGGGCGGTGAACGCCGATGATTATATAAGGACGCGCCGGGTG
TGGCACAGCTAGTTCCGTCGCAGCCGGGATTTGGGTCGCGGTTCTTGTTTGTGGATCGCTGTGATCGTCA
CTTGGTGAGTAGCGGGCTGCTGGGCTGGCCGGGGCTTTCGTGGCCGCCGGGCCGCTCGGTGGGACGGAAG
CGTGTGGAGAGACCGCCAAGGGCTGTAGTCTGGGTCCGCGAGCAAGGTTGCCCTGAACTGGGGGTTGGGG
GGAGCGCAGCAAAATGGCGGCTGTTCCCGAGTCTTGAATGGAAGACGCTTGTGAGGCGGGCTGTGAGGTC
GTTGAAACAAGGTGGGGGGCATGGTGGGCGGCAAGAACCCAAGGTCTTGAGCCCTTCGCTAATGCGGGAA
AGCTCTTATTCGGGTGAGATGGGCTGGGCACCATCTGGGGACCCTGACGTGAAGTTTGTCACTGACTGGA
GAACTCGGTTTGTCGTCTGTTGCGGGGGCGGCAGTTATGGCGGTGCCGTTGGGCAGTGCACCCGTACCTT
TGGGAGCGCGCGCCCTCGTCGTGTCGTGACGTCACCCGTTCTGTTGGCTTATAATGCAGGGTGGGGCCAC
CTGCCGGTAGGTGTGCGGTAGGCTTTTCTCCGTCGCAGGACGCAGGGTTCGGGCCTAGGGTAGGCTCTCC
TGAATCGACAGGCGCCGGACCTCTGGTGAGGGGAGGGATAAGTGAGGCGTCAGTTTCTTTGGTCGGTTTT
ATGTACCTATCTTCTTAAGTAGCTGAAGCTCCGGTTTTGAACTATGCGCTCGGGGTTGGCGAGTGTGTTT
TGTGAAGTTTTTTAGGCACCTTTTGAAATGTAATCATTTGGGTCAATATGTAATTTTCAGTGTTAGACTT
GTAAATTGTCCGCTAAATTCTGGCCGTTTTTGGCTTTTTTGTTAGACAACATGGGTAAAAAGCCTGAACT
CACCGCGACGTCTGTCGAGAAGTTTCTGATCGAAAAGTTCGACAGCGTCTCCGACCTGATGCAGCTCTCG
GAGGGCGAAGAATCTCGTGCTTTCAGCTTCGATGTAGGAGGGCGTGGATATGTCCTGCGGGTAAATAGCT
GCGCCGATGGTTTCTACAAAGATCGTTATGTTTATCGGCACTTTGCATCCGCCGCGCTCCCGATTCCGGA
AGTGCTTGACATTGGGGAGTTCAGCGAGAGCCTGACCTATTGCATCTCCCGCCGTGCACAGGGTGTCACG
TTGCAAGACCTGCCTGAAACCGAACTGCCCGCTGTTCTGCAGCCGGTCGCGGAGGCAATGGATGCCATCG
CTGCCGCCGATCTTAGCCAGACGAGCGGGTTCGGCCCATTCGGACCGCAAGGAATCGGTCAATACACTAC
ATGGCGTGATTTCATATGCGCGATTGCTGATCCCCATGTGTATCACTGGCAAACTGTGATGGACGACACC
GTCAGTGCGTCCGTCGCGCAGGCTCTCGATGAGCTGATGCTTTGGGCCGAGGACTGCCCCGAAGTCCGGC
ACCTCGTGCACGCGGATTTCGGCTCCAACAATGTCCTGACGGACAATGGCCGCATAACAGCGGTCATTGA
CTGGAGCGAGGCGATGTTCGGGGATTCCCAATACGAGGTCGCCAACATCTTCTTCTGGAGGCCGTGGTTG
GCTTGTATGGAGCAGCAGACGCGCTACTTCGAGCGGAGGCATCCGGAGCTTGCAGGATCGCCCCGGCTCC
GGGCGTATATGCTCCGCATTGGTCTTGACCAACTCTATCAGAGCTTGGTTGACGGCAATTTCGATGATGC
AGCTTGGGCGCAGGGTCGATGCGACGCAATCGTCCGATCCGGAGCCGGGACTGTCGGGCGTACACAAATC
GCCCGCAGAAGCGCCGCCGTCTGGACCGATGGCTGTGTAGAAGTACTCGCCGATAGTGGAAACCGACGCC
CCAGCACTCGTCCGAGGGCAAAGGAATAAGCTAGTATGTAAGCCTAGTCTTAGATAATAAAATCGCTATC
CATCGAAGATGGATGTGTGTTGGTTTTTTGTGTGTGTAACGCTAGGCGCGCCTGGTGTACCGAGAACGAT
CCTCTCAGTGCGAGTCTCGACGATCCATATCGTTGCTTGGCAGTCAGCCAGTCGGAATCCAGCTTGGGAC
CCAGGAAGTCCAATCGTCAGATATTGTACTCAAGCCTGGTCACGGCAGCGTACCGATCTGTTTAAACCTA
GATATTGATAGTCTGATCGGTCAACGTATAATCGAGTCCTAGCTTTTGCAAACATCTATCAAGAGACAGG
ATCAGCAGGAGGCTTTCGCATGAGTATTCAACATTTCCGTGTCGCCCTTATTCCCTTTTTTGCGGCATTT
TGCCTTCCTGTTTTTGCTCACCCAGAAACGCTGGTGAAAGTAAAAGATGCTGAAGATCAGTTGGGTGCGC
GAGTGGGTTACATCGAACTGGATCTCAACAGCGGTAAGATCCTTGAGAGTTTTCGCCCCGAAGAACGCTT
TCCAATGATGAGCACTTTTAAAGTTCTGCTATGTGGCGCGGTATTATCCCGTATTGACGCCGGGCAAGAG
CAACTCGGTCGCCGCATACACTATTCTCAGAATGACTTGGTTGAGTATTCACCAGTCACAGAAAAGCATC
TTACGGATGGCATGACAGTAAGAGAATTATGCAGTGCTGCCATAACCATGAGTGATAACACTGCGGCCAA
CTTACTTCTGACAACGATTGGAGGACCGAAGGAGCTAACCGCTTTTTTGCACAACATGGGGGATCATGTA
ACTCGCCTTGATCGTTGGGAACCGGAGCTGAATGAAGCCATACCAAACGACGAGCGTGACACCACGATGC
CTGTAGCAATGGCAACAACCTTGCGTAAACTATTAACTGGCGAACTACTTACTCTAGCTTCCCGGCAACA
GTTGATAGACTGGATGGAGGCGGATAAAGTTGCAGGACCACTTCTGCGCTCGGCCCTTCCGGCTGGCTGG
TTTATTGCTGATAAATCTGGAGCCGGTGAGCGTGGGTCTCGCGGTATCATTGCAGCACTGGGGCCAGATG
GTAAGCCCTCCCGTATCGTAGTTATCTACACGACGGGGAGTCAGGCAACTATGGATGAACGAAATAGACA
GATCGCTGAGATAGGTGCCTCACTGATTAAGCATTGGTAACCGATTCTAGGTGCATTGGCGCAGAAAAAA
ATGCCTGATGCGACGCTGCGCGTCTTATACTCCCACATATGCCAGATTCAGCAACGGATACGGCTTCCCC
AACTTGCCCACTTCCATACGTGTCCTCCTTACCAGAAATTTATCCTTAAGATCGTTTAAACTCGACTCTG
GCTCTATCGAATCTCCGTCGTTTCGAGCTTACGCGAACAGCCGTGGCGCTCATTTGCTCGTCGGGCATCG
AATCTCGTCAGCTATCGTCAGCTTACCTTTTTGGCAGCGATCGCGGCTCCCGACATCTTGGACCATTAGC
TCCACAGGTATCTTCTTCCCTCTAGTGGTCATAACAGCAGCTTCAGCTACCTCTCAATTCAAAAAACCCC
TCAAGACCCGTTTAGAGGCCCCAAGGGGTTATGCTATCAATCGTTGCGTTACACACACAAAAAACCAACA
CACATCCATCTTCGATGGATAGCGATTTTATTATCTAACTGCTGATCGAGTGTAGCCAGATCTAGTAATC
AATTACGGGGTCATTAGTTCATAGCCCATATATGGAGTTCCGCGTTACATAACTTACGGTAAATGGCCCG
CCTGGCTGACCGCCCAACGACCCCCGCCCATTGACGTCAATAATGACGTATGTTCCCATAGTAACGCCAA
TAGGGACTTTCCATTGACGTCAATGGGTGGAGTATTTACGGTAAACTGCCCACTTGGCAGTACATCAAGT
GTATCATATGCCAAGTACGCCCCCTATTGACGTCAATGACGGTAAATGGCCCGCCTGGCATTATGCCCAG
TACATGACCTTATGGGACTTTCCTACTTGGCAGTACATCTACGTATTAGTCATCGCTATTACCATGCTGA
TGCGGTTTTGGCAGTACATCAATGGGCGTGGATAGCGGTTTGACTCACGGGGATTTCCAAGTCTCCACCC
CATTGACGTCAATGGGAGTTTGTTTTGGCACCAAAATCAACGGGACTTTCCAAAATGTCGTAACAACTCC
GCCCCATTGACGCAAATGGGCGGTAGGCGTGTACGGTGGGAGGTCTATATAAGCAGAGCTGGTTTAGTGA
ACCGTCAGATCAGATCTTTGTCGATCCTACCATCCACTCGACACACCCGCCAGCGGCCGC
